>Addgene plasmid #63179 | Or46a-Gal4 | depositor partial sequence | sequence record 104830 | 5’Or46a
GAATTCCGAAGCAGAGTTCAACTAGCAACCAAACAACAACTTTTGTATGTGATAGAAGCAATAAAGTGTT
ATCCACGAGTGGACTGTCAAAAAAAATGTGGTTACTTATTTAATAGGTTCCGAAATTTGCTTCCGAAATG
GCTTCTATAAAATAGTATGTTGAACTAACTGCTAACTAGAATGTATCGATAGAAGCTTCCGATTTAGGAA
TTTAGTACATTTAACTTCTTTATTTGGCATTTTTTCAAAATTTTCATAGTATATGAAAATTGCTCCTATG
GATTGCTCCTATATCACATTATTTATTTACATATATTTCATATGCTTTCTGGGTGAGTTGAAAAATTATT
TTTTAAGATTGTGAATTTGGCACATGATTTGGCACATGATCGACAGCTTGGGAAGTGCACGGCGATTGTC
AAATTTTACAATATATGGTAGAGCAATCCAATGGAATTTTCACCTATCGCGATGCGAGCGGATCTATCCA
GCTGCAGCGCTTGGAAACAGTTCCATCCGGTGTCACTCTACTCGTGTACTGCAGTCCCTCGGTTTTCAAA
GAAACTGTTTGCCAGGACAATGGACAGTTCTCGGTCCCACTGCCCATGCGCTGTTTAAGTCCAATGCAAC
CGGTGACCAAGCATATTCGCGATGGGGATTGTGCGGGGAACCTGTATGCCGTGGGATATACCATAGATGG
CAAGGATCTGGAGCTGTATCGCACATGTTTCGATTGCGGGCAGGGAAGACTCGTGTACTCGCAGAGCGAT
GTCTACTACAAAACGTTTTGTGAGTAAATCACAAAGTTTGGCCTTTTGAACCCCTAGTATAGTGTAAGGA
GTTATAGTTCCGAAGCGGCCATTTGTGGAGTTTGTGGCGGATGAGATGTTCAGTCCGCAGGAGGCTGCTG
CCTACATGAAGTCCAACATCTATTTTGCGTTCAAATGCATTTACGGTGATGACCAGTCCTACTTGCAAAA
TGCCAACTACTTGGTGATTAATCGAGGACATATGGTGGCTTCCGCGGACTTCCTGTTCACGGACCAGATG
GGCAGTACTTTCCGCTATCTGAATGTGGTGCCGCAATTCAAGTCAATTAACGATGGCAATTGGGAGAAAA
TTGAGAGATGGGTGCGCAGTCAGATCCCGAAGTCGTCCTATTTCCGGGTCAAGTCCGGCGGAATTGGCAT
CTTGACATTGCCAGACACCAGGGGCTTCCTTCAGTCGGCTTTCCTCGCCGGCTCCAAGATCCCGGTTCCC
GAGTGGACCTACAAAGCGGTACGGGATGCCACCGGCAATGGGCTGTACGTATTCCTCACTTACAATAGTA
CCTTCCAAATGGAGAAGCCCCCGTGTCTGGCTATTTGTTACCCAGTTAATTGTCCCATTCACCTCCCGAA
TAACCCGAACGATGGCTACACCTTCTGTTGCGATCCCAAGCGGTTCCCATATTAAAGAAGGAGAAGCATT
TATGCATATTTTATCTAGGTACTGCTCGAAAATAAACCCACGTAATAATCGTCGGCTAAATAATTCAGTA
TTTTTGCTCAACATACGCACATATGTAAGCTGAAAATTGCGAAAGTGCATCAACAAATGACATACACTGC
ACAAAAATCATATAAATTTCAATGAATATATATTTTACATCTCTTTATAAGGAGTGAAAATTAGAAAGAG
TCAAATCAGACGGTCAAATAAAAAATCGTATTATTTTAAAATCATTACTTGATTTTATTAGTCATATTAT
GTTTTTGTCTTAATAATTTAATGATTAACCAACGATTAGGTCGTCTAATGACATTTTAAATGCCGTTCAG
AAGCCTTATAAACACTTGAACGAATCAATTAATCTTAAGTTCTGGAAAAATCTGGACGTGAAGAATTC
