>Addgene plasmid #63179 | Or46a-Gal4 | addgene partial sequence | sequence record 108246 | pCasper-F 5'-gggttttattaacttacat-3'
ATCGAGCAGAGTTCAACTAGCAACCAAACAACAACTTTTGTATGTGATAGAAGCAATAAAGTGTTATCCA
CGAGTGGACTGTCAAAAAAAATGTGTTTACTTATTTAATAGGTTCCGAAATTTGCTTCCGAAATGGCTTC
TATAAAATAGTATGTTGAACTAACTGCTAACTAGAATGTATCGATAGAAGCTTCCGATTTAGGAATTTAG
TACATTTAACTTCTTTATTTGGCATTTTTTCAAAATTTTCATAGTATATGAAAATTGCTCCTATGGATTG
CTCCTATATTACATTATTTATTTACATATATTTCATATGCTTTCTGGGTGAGTTGAAAAATTATTTTTTA
AGATTGTGAATTTGGCACATGATTGAAATCGACAGCTTGGGAAGTGCACGGCGATTGTCAAATTTTACAA
TATATGGTAGAGCAATCCAATGGAATTTTCACCTATCGCGATGCGAGCGGATCTATCCAGCTGCAGCGCT
TGGAAACAGTTCCATCCGGTGTCACTCTACTCGTGTACTGCAGTCCCTCGGTTTTCAAAGAAACTGTTTG
CCAGGACAATGGACAGTTCTCGGTCCCACTGCCCATGCGCTGTTTAAGTCCAATGCAACCGGTGGCCAAG
CATATTCGCGATGGGGATTGTGCGGGGAACCTGTATGCCGTGGGATATACCATAGATGGCAAGGATCTGG
AGCTGTATCGCACATGTTTCGATTGCGGGCAGGGAAGACTCGTGTACTCGCAGAGCGATGTCTACTACAA
AACGTTTTGTGAGTAAATCACAAAGTTTGGCCTTTTGAACCCCTAGTATAGTGTAAGGAGTTATAGTTCC
CAAGCGGCCATTTGTGGAATTTGTGGCGGATGAGATGTTCAGTCCGCAGGAGGCTGCTGCCTACATGAAG
TCCAACATCTATTTTGCGTTCAAATGCATTTACGGTGATGACCAGTCCTACTTGCAAAATGCCAACTACT
TGGTGATTAATCGAGGACATATGGTGGCTTCCCCGGACTTCCTGTTCACGGACCAG
