>Addgene plasmid #63179 | Or46a-Gal4 | addgene partial sequence | sequence record 108254 | GAL4Nterm-R 5'-tcagatgtgccctagtcagc-3'
GGAGAGTAGCGACACTCCCAGTTGTTCTTCAGACACTTGGCGCACTTCGGTTTTTCTTTGGAGCACTTGA
GCTTTTTAAGTCGGCAAATATCGCATGCTTGTTCGATAGAAGACAGAAGCTTGGTACCTAGAACTAGTGG
ATCTGACTCGACGGGCCGTCTGGGGCGAGAAGCGGAGCGGGCTGGGGCTCGAGGTCGCTCGGTGGGGCGC
GACGCCGCAGAACGCCCTCGAGTCGCCGTGGCCGCGTCGACGTCCTGCACCACGTCTGGATTCACCAACT
CGTTGGCGCGCTGAAGCAGGTTTTTGCCCTCGCAGACCGTCACGCGGATGGTGGTGATGCCAAGGAGTTC
GTTGAGGTCTTCGTCTGTGCGCGGACGCGACATGTCCCAGAGCTGGACCGCCGCCATCCGGGCATGCATG
GCCGCCAGGCGCCCGACCGCGGCGCAGAAGACGCGCTTGTTAAAGCCGGCCACCCGGGGGGTCCATGGCG
CGTCGGGGTTTGGGGGGGCGGTGCTAAAGTGCAGCTTTCTGGCCAGCCCCTGCGCGGGTGTCTTGGATCG
GGTTGGCGCCGTCGACGCGGGGGCGTCTGGGAGTGCGGCGGATTCTGGCTGGGCCGATTTCCTGCCGCGG
GTGGTCTCCGCCGCCGGGGCCGCGGGGGCCTTAGTCGCCACCCGCTGGGTTCGGGGGGCCCGGGGGGCGG
TGGTGGGTGTGCGTCCGGCCCCTCCGGACCCAGCGGGTGGCGGAGGCGCCCGCGCAGGCCCCGGGCCGGA
CAAAACCGCCCCGGAAACGGGACGCCGCGTCCGGGGGACCTCCGGGTGTTCGTCGTCTTCGGATGACGAG
CCCCCGTAGAGGGCATAATCCGACTCGTCGTACTGGACGAAA
