>Addgene plasmid #63179 | Or46a-Gal4 | addgene partial sequence | sequence record 109458 | Gal4-N-term 5'-GAGTAGTAACAAAGGTCAA-3'
TGACTCGGCAGCTCATCATGATAACTCCACAATTCCGTTGGATTTTATGCCCAGGGATGCTCTTCATGGA
TTTGATTGGTCTGAAGAGGATGACATGTCGGATGGCTTGCCCTTCCTGAAAACGGACCCCAACAATAATG
GGTTCTTTGGCGACGGTTCTCTCTTATGTATTCTTCGATCTATTGGCTTTAAACCGGAAAATTACACGAA
CTCTAACGTTAACAGGCTCCCGACCATGATTACGGATAGATACACGTTGGCTTCTAGATCCACAACATCC
CGTTTACTTCAAAGTTATCTCAATAATTTTCACCCCTACTGCCCTATCGTGCACTCACCGACGCTAATGA
TGTTGTATAATAACCAGATTGAAATCGCGTCGAAGGATCAATGGCAAATCCTTTTTAACTGCATATTAGC
CATTGGAGCCTGGTGTATAGAGGGGGAATCTACTGATATAGATGTTTTTTACTATCAAAATGCTAAATCT
CATTTGACGAGCAAGGTCTTCGAGTCAGGTTCCATAATTTTGGTGACAGCCCTACATCTTCTGTCGCGAT
ATACACAGTGGAGGCAGAAAACAAATACTAGCTATAATTTTCACAGCTTTTCCATAAGAATGGCCATATC
ATTGGGCTTGAATAGGGACCTCCCCTCGTCCTTCAGTGATAGCAGCATTCTGGAACAAAGACGCCGAATT
TGGTGGTCTGTCTACTCTTGGGAGATCCAATTGTCCCTGCTTTATGGTCGATCCATCCAGCTTTCTCAGA
ATACAATCTCCTTCCCTTCTTCTGTCGACGATGTGCAGCGTACCACAACAGGTCCCACCATATATCATGG
CATCATTGAAACAGCAAGGCTCTTACAAGTTTTCACAAAAATCTATGAACTAGACAAA
