>Addgene plasmid #63179 | Or46a-Gal4 | addgene partial sequence | sequence record 109461 | HSV1-VP22-R 5'-GACCTCCGGGTGTTCGTC-3'
GGGCATAATCCGACTCGTCGTACTGGACGAAACGGACCTCGCCCCTCTGGCGCGAGCGTGTCTGTAGGGC
GCCACGGCGGGAGGTGTCAGGCGGACTATCGGGACTCGCCATACCTGAAGACGGGGTGTAGTACAGATCC
TCGTACTCATCGCGCGGAACCTCCCGCGGACCCGACTTCACGGAGCGGCGAGAGGTCATGGGATCATCGC
CTCCCAGACCGGCAACGAAAATCACGTTCTTGTTGGTCAAAGTAAACGACATGGTGACTTCTTTTTTGCT
TTAGCAGGCTCTTTCGATCCCCGGGAATTGGTCGACTCTAGCGGTACCGTACCCTAGAGGATCCCCGGGC
GAGCTCGAATTCTTCACGTCCAGATTTTTCCAGAACTTAAGATTAATTGATTCGTTCAAGTGTTTATAAG
GCTTCTGAACGGCATTTAAAATGTCATTAGACGACCTAATCGTTGGTTAATCATTAAAATATTTTAAACA
AAAACATAATATGACTAATAAAATCAAGTAATGATTTTAAAATAATACGATTTTTTATTTGACCGTCTGA
TTTGACTCCTTCTAATTTTCACTCCTTATAAAGAGATGTAAAATATATATTAATTGAAATTTTTGTATGA
TTTTTATGCAGTGTATGTCATTTGTTGATGCACTTTCGCAATTTTCAGCTTACATATGTGCGTATGTTGA
GCAAAAATACTAAATTATTTAGCCGACGATTATTACGTGGGTTTATTTTCGAGCAGTACCTAGATAAAAT
ATGCATAAATGCTCCTCCTTCTTTAATATGGGAACCGCTTGGGATCGCAACAGAAGGTGTAGCCATCGTT
GGGGTTATTCGGGAGGTGAATGGGACAATTAACTGGGTAACAAATAGCCAGACACGGGGGCTTCTCCATT
TGGAAGGTACTATTGTAAGTGAGGAATACGTACAGCCCATTGCCGGTGGCATCC
