>Addgene plasmid #63179 | Or46a-Gal4 | addgene partial sequence | sequence record 109770 | Gal4AD_REV 5'-ggttcggaccgttgctact-3'
AATGAGCTATCAGCAATATTCCCACTTTGATTAAAATTGGCGCCACCAAACAAAGCAGACGGGGTCAGTG
GCACTAATGATTGCAGCTGTTGCTGTTGCCCTAGAAAAGGCGTGACTGAGCGATGCGAAGGTGTGCTTCT
TGGTATTGTCACTGGAGAGTTACGAGAGGGTGGACGGTTAGATAACAGCTTGACTAGATCACTGAAACTT
GCTCCTGATTTCAATGGCACAGGTGAAGGCCCTACTGAGCCAGGAGAAACATATTTAACACTGATATTGT
TGACATTTTCCTCCGGAAGAGTAGGGTATTGGGCGATAGTTGCAGAACCGACAATATTTTTAATGGCGCT
ACCATTACTATTGTTATAACTGATATGCGGTAATGGGATTGCACACTGTGATAACAGAAACGGCGCACAT
ACCTCTTCCAGTACTTGAATGTATTTTTCACAAGTCTGGATTTTAAAAGTGGCCAGTTTTTTTAATAGCA
TCAGAACAGTGTTAATTTGTTGTAATAATTGTGCGGTCTCGTTATTCTCAGCATTCGATTTTGAGTTTGA
GAGTAGAGTCTTTATGGGTACTAGGACTGCATTGAACAAGTAATAAGAACAATTCCAGGCA
