>Addgene plasmid #63179 | Or46a-Gal4 | addgene partial sequence | sequence record 109778 | Gal4-AD 5'-AATACCACTACAATGGAT-3'
TTCGATGATGAAGATACCCCACCAAACCCAAAAAAAGAGTAAAATGAATCGTAGATACTGAAAAACCCCG
CAAGTTCACTTCAACTGTGCATCGTGCACCATCTCAATTTCTTTCATTTATACATCGTTTTGCCTTCTTT
TATGTAACTATACTCCTCTAAGTTTCAATCTTGGCCATGTAACCTCTGATCTATAGAATTTTTTAAATGA
CTAGAATTAATGCCCATCTTTTTTTTGGACCTAAATTCTTCATGAAAATATATTACGAGGGCTTATTCAG
AAGCTGCTCTAGAGCTTATCGATACCGTCGACTAAAGCCAAATAGAAAATTATTCAGTTCCTGGCTTAAG
TTTTTAAAAGTGATATTATTTATTTGGTTGTAACCAACCAAAAGAATGTAAATAACTAATACATAATTAT
GTTAGTTTTAAGTTAGCAACAAATTGATTTTAGCTATATTAGCTACTTGGTTAATAAATAGAATATATTT
ATTTAAAGATAATTGCGTTTTTATTGTCAGGGAGTGAGTTTGCTTAAAAACTCGTTTAGATCCACTAGTT
CTAGAGCGGCCGCATAGGCCACTAGTGGATCTGGATCCTCTAGAGCATGCAGATCTGTTTAAACCTCGAG
CTGCAGCTCGAGGTTTAAACAGATCTGCATGCTCTAGAGCCTGCAGATCTGTTACCTCGAGCTGCAGCCA
AGCTTTGCGTACTCGCAAATTATTAAAAATAAAACTTTAAAAATAATTTCGTCTAATTAATATTATGAGT
TAATTCAAACCCCACGGACATGCTAAGGGTTAATCAACAATCATATCGCTGTCTCACTCAGACTCAATAC
GACACTCAGAATACTATTCCTTTCACTCGCACTTATTG
