[The description below was written by a language model from this plasmid's Addgene catalogue record.]
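Description:
Or46a-Gal4 is an insect expression plasmid of about 11.9 kb, built on the roughly 10 kb pCasperAUG-VP22-Gal4 backbone, that places a Gal4 driver under the control of the Drosophila melanogaster Or46a odorant receptor promoter. It is propagated in E. coli under ampicillin selection; the record does not state the copy number or name the origin of replication. No feature table is provided. pCaSpeR-family vectors are generally P-element transformation vectors for making transgenic flies, but the record lists neither the transposon ends nor any fly selection marker.

The insert is a 1.888 kb fragment of Or46a promoter sequence subcloned into a single EcoRI site, which is retained on both sides, upstream of the backbone's coding region. That region encodes a single translational fusion. It begins with a start codon and approximately the first 30 amino acids of Drosophila alcohol dehydrogenase, continues with the herpes simplex virus 1 structural protein VP22 (the UL49 gene product), and ends with the budding yeast transcription factor Gal4. According to the depositor's notes, this fusion behaves indistinguishably from unmodified Gal4 and does not show the intercellular protein transfer reported for native VP22, so it should act as a conventional, cell-autonomous driver.

In the Gal4/UAS binary system, such a construct directs Gal4 activity to cells where the Or46a regulatory sequence is active, which allows UAS-linked reporters or effectors to be expressed there. The associated publication concerns the genetic and functional subdivision of the Drosophila antennal lobe, consistent with use in labelling or manipulating a defined olfactory neuron population.
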