Addgene plasmid #63179: Or46a-Gal4
Purpose: Expresses Gal4 under control of the Drosophila melanogaster Or46a odorant receptor promoter
Depositing lab: Leslie Vosshall. Depositing organization: Rockefeller University. Publication: Genetic and functional subdivision of the Drosophila antennal lobe. Fishilevich E, Vosshall LB. Curr Biol. 2005 Sep 6;15(17):1548-53. 10.1016/j.cub.2005.07.066 PubMed 16139209.
Backbone
  Vector backbone: pCasperAUG-VP22-Gal4
  Backbone manufacturer: Leslie Vosshall
  Backbone size w/o insert (bp): 10000
  Total vector size (bp): 11888
  Modifications to backbone: This vector contains a fusion of the first ~30 amino acids of Drosophila melanogaster alcohol dehydrogenase gene, followed by the Herpes simplex virus 1 (HSV-1) protein VP22, encoded by the UL49 gene, followed by the S. cerevisiae (budding yeast) Gal4 gene. This translational fusion generates a single protein: AUG-Adh-VP22-Gal4
  Vector type: Insect Expression
Growth in bacteria
  Bacterial resistance: Ampicillin, 100 μg/mL
  Growth temperature: 37°C
  Growth strain: DH5alpha
  Copy number: Unknown
Gene/Insert
  Gene/Insert name: Or46a promoter
  Species: D. melanogaster (fly)
  Insert size (bp): 1888
  Cloning method: Restriction Enzyme; 5′ cloning site EcoRI (not destroyed); 3′ cloning site EcoRI (not destroyed)
  Sequencing primers: 5′ pCasper-F 5'-gggttttattaacttacat-3'; 3′ GAL4Nterm-R 5'-tcagatgtgccctagtcagc-3'
Terms and licenses: Academic/Nonprofit Terms; Industry Terms: Not Available to Industry
Depositor comments: Or46a-VP22-Gal4 consists of the 1.888 Kb Drosophila melanogaster Or46a promoter subcloned into the EcoRI site of the pCaSpeR-AUG-VP22-Gal4 vector. This VP22-Gal4 is a fusion of the HSV-1 structural protein VP22 (Elliott and O’Hare, 1997; PMID: 9008163) to yeast Gal4. The activity of this fusion protein is indistinguishable from that of unmodified Gal4 and did not show the intercellular protein transfer properties of unmodified VP22 (Elliott and O’Hare, 1997; PMID: 9008163).
How to cite: Or46a-Gal4 was a gift from Leslie Vosshall (Addgene plasmid # 63179 ; http://n2t.net/addgene:63179 ; RRID:Addgene_63179)
